>Addgene plasmid #148423 | pcDNA3.1-MS2-HA-HsRck_296-472-RQNtoAAA_AC | depositor full sequence | sequence record 290871 | Full Sequence
GACGGATCGGGAGATCTCCCGATCCCCTATGGTGCACTCTCAGTACAATCTGCTCTGATGCCGCATAGTT
AAGCCAGTATCTGCTCCCTGCTTGTGTGTTGGAGGTCGCTGAGTAGTGCGCGAGCAAAATTTAAGCTACA
ACAAGGCAAGGCTTGACCGACAATTGCATGAAGAATCTGCTTAGGGTTAGGCGTTTTGCGCTGCTTCGCG
ATGTACGGGCCAGATATACGCGTTGACATTGATTATTGACTAGTTATTAATAGTAATCAATTACGGGGTC
ATTAGTTCATAGCCCATATATGGAGTTCCGCGTTACATAACTTACGGTAAATGGCCCGCCTGGCTGACCG
CCCAACGACCCCCGCCCATTGACGTCAATAATGACGTATGTTCCCATAGTAACGCCAATAGGGACTTTCC
ATTGACGTCAATGGGTGGAGTATTTACGGTAAACTGCCCACTTGGCAGTACATCAAGTGTATCATATGCC
AAGTACGCCCCCTATTGACGTCAATGACGGTAAATGGCCCGCCTGGCATTATGCCCAGTACATGACCTTA
TGGGACTTTCCTACTTGGCAGTACATCTACGTATTAGTCATCGCTATTACCATGGTGATGCGGTTTTGGC
AGTACATCAATGGGCGTGGATAGCGGTTTGACTCACGGGGATTTCCAAGTCTCCACCCCATTGACGTCAA
TGGGAGTTTGTTTTGGCACCAAAATCAACGGGACTTTCCAAAATGTCGTAACAACTCCGCCCCATTGACG
CAAATGGGCGGTAGGCGTGTACGGTGGGAGGTCTATATAAGCAGAGCTCTCTGGCTAACTAGAGAACCCA
CTGCTTACTGGCTTATCGAAATTAATACGACTCACTATAGGGAGACCCAAGCTTGCCACCATGGCTTCTA
ACTTTACTCAGTTCGTTCTCGTCGACAATGGCGGAACTGGCGACGTGACTGTCGCCCCAAGCAACTTCGC
TAACGGGGTCGCTGAATGGATCAGCTCTAACTCGCGATCACAGGCTTACAAAGTAACCTGTAGCGTTCGT
CAGAGCTCTGCGCAGAATCGCAAATACACCATCAAAGTCGAGGTGCCTAAAGTGGCAACCCAGACTGTTG
GTGGTGAAGAGCTTCCTGTAGCCGGATGGAGATCTTACTTAAATATGGAACTAACCATTCCAATTTTCGC
CACGAATTCCGACTGCGAGCTTATTGTTAAGGCAATGCAAGGTCTCCTAAAAGATGGAAACCCGATTCCC
TCGGCCATCGCGGCCAACTCCGGCATCTACGGAGGTGGAGGTGGATCTGGTGGATCTCCTCCACATATGG
CTTACCCATACGATGTTCCAGATTACGCTCCTCCAAAGCTTGGATCCGAATTCCCGGGTCGACTCGAGAA
GGGAGTAACCCAGTACTACGCATATGTAACTGAGCGCCAAAAAGTACACTGCCTCAACACACTTTTCTCC
AGGCTTGCAATAGCCCAGTCGATCATTTTCTGTAACTCCTCTCAGCGAGTTGAATTGCTAGCCAAGAAGA
TTTCTCAACTGGGTTATTCTTGCTTCTATATTCATGCTAAAATGAGGCAGGAACATCGAAATCGTGTATT
TCATGATTTCCGAAATGGCTTATGCGCCAATCTTGTTTGCACTGATCTGTTTACCCGAGGTATTGATATA
CAAGCTGTGAATGTGGTAATAAACTTTGATTTCCCAAAGCTGGCAGAGACCTATCTCCATCGTATTGGAA
GATCAGGTCGCTTTGGTCATCTTGGCTTAGCCATCAACTTGATCACATATGATGATCGCTTCAACCTGAA
AAGTATTGAGGAGCAGCTGGGAACAGAAATTAAACCTATTCCGAGCAACATTGATAAGAGCCTGTATGTG
GCAGAATACCACAGCGAGCCTGTAGAAGATGAGAAACCTTAAGCGGCCGCCTAGAGGGCCCTATTCTATA
GTGTCACCTAAATGCTAGAGCTCGCTGATCAGCCTCGACTGTGCCTTCTAGTTGCCAGCCATCTGTTGTT
TGCCCCTCCCCCGTGCCTTCCTTGACCCTGGAAGGTGCCACTCCCACTGTCCTTTCCTAATAAAATGAGG
AAATTGCATCGCATTGTCTGAGTAGGTGTCATTCTATTCTGGGGGGTGGGGTGGGGCAGGACAGCAAGGG
GGAGGATTGGGAAGACAATAGCAGGCATGCTGGGGATGCGGTGGGCTCTATGGCTTCTGAGGCGGAAAGA
ACCAGCTGGGGCTCTAGGGGGTATCCCC
[124 nt withheld, positions 2269-2392]
C
[91 nt withheld, positions 2394-2484]
A
[49 nt withheld, positions 2486-2534]
CCTTTGACGTTGGAGTCCACGTTCTTT
[37 nt withheld, positions 2562-2598]
ACCCTATCTCGGTCTATTCTTTTGATTTATAAGGGATTTTGCCGATTTCGGCCTATTGGTTAAAAAATGA
GCTGATTTAACAAAAATTTAACGCGAATTAATTCTGTGGAATGTGTGTCAGTTAGGGTGTGGAAAGTCCC
CAGGCTCCCCAGCAGGCAGAAGTATGCAAAGCATGCATCTCAATTAGTCAGCAACCAGGTGTGGAAAGTC
CCCAGGCTCCCCAGCAGGCAGAAGTATGCAAAGCATGCATCTCAATTAGTCAGCAACCATAGTCCCGCCC
CTAACTCCGCCCATCCCGCCCCTAACTCCGCCCAGTTCCGCCCATTCTCCGCCCCATGGCTGACTAATTT
TTTTTATTTATGCAGAGGCCGAGGCCGCCTCTGCCTCTGAGCTATTCCAGAAGTAGTGAGGAGGCTTTTT
TGGAGGCCTAGGCTTTTGCAAAAAGCTCCCGGGAGCTTGTATATCCATTTTCGGATCTGATCAAGAGACA
GGATGAGGATCGTTTCGCATGATTGAACAAGATGGATTGCACGCAGGTTCTCCGGCCGCTTGGGTGGAGA
GGCTATTCGGCTATGACTGGGCACAACAGACAATCGGCTGCTCTGATGCCGCCGTGTTCCGGCTGTCAGC
GCAGGGGCGCCCGGTTCTTTTTGTCAAGACCGACCTGTCCGGTGCCCTGAATGAACTGCAGGACGAGGCA
GCGCGGCTATCGTGGCTGGCCACGACGGGCGTTCCTTGCGCAGCTGTGCTCGACGTTGTCACTGAAGCGG
GAAGGGACTGGCTGCTATTGGGCGAAGTGCCGGGGCAGGATCTCCTGTCATCTCACCTTGCTCCTGCCGA
GAAAGTATCCATCATGGCTGATGCAATGCGGCGGCTGCATACGCTTGATCCGGCTACCTGCCCATTCGAC
CACCAAGCGAAACATCGCATCGAGCGAGCACGTACTCGGATGGAAGCCGGTCTTGTCGATCAGGATGATC
TGGACGAAGAGCATCAGGGGCTCGCGCCAGCCGAACTGTTCGCCAGGCTCAAGGCGCGCATGCCCGACGG
CGAGGATCTCGTCGTGACCCATGGCGATGCCTGCTTGCCGAATATCATGGTGGAAAATGGCCGCTTTTCT
GGATTCATCGACTGTGGCCGGCTGGGTGTGGCGGACCGCTATCAGGACATAGCGTTGGCTACCCGTGATA
TTGCTGAAGAGCTTGGCGGCGAATGGGCTGACCGCTTCCTCGTGCTTTACGGTATCGCCGCTCCCGATTC
GCAGCGCATCGCCTTCTATCGCCTTCTTGACGAGTTCTTCTGAGCGGGACTCTGGGGTTCGAAATGACCG
ACCAAGCGACGCCCAACCTGCCATCACGAGATTTCGATTCCACCGCCGCCTTCTATGAAAGGTTGGGCTT
CGGAATCGTTTTCCGGGACGCCGGCTGGATGATCCTCCAGCGCGGGGATCTCATGCTGGAGTTCTTCGCC
CACCCCAACTTGTTTATTGCAGCTTATAATGGTTACAAATAAAGCAATAGCATCACAAATTTCACAAATA
AAGCATTTTTTTCACTGCATTCTAGTTGTGGTTTGTCCAAACTCATCAATGTATCTTATCATGTCTGTAT
ACCGTCGACCTCTAGCTAGAGCTTGGCGTAATCATGGTCATAGCTGTTTCCTGTGTGAAATTGTTATCCG
CTCACAATTCCACACAACATACGAGCCGGAAGCATAAAGTGTAAAGCCTGGGGTGCCTAATGAGTGAGCT
AACTCACATTAATTGCGTTGCGCTCACTGCCCGCTTTCCAGTCGGGAAACCTGTCGTGCCAGCTGCATTA
ATGAATCGGCCAACGCGCGGGGAGAGGCGGTTTGCGTATTGGGCGCTCTTCCGCTTCCTCGCTCACTGAC
TCGCTGCGCTCGGTCGTTCGGCTGCGGCGAGCGGTATCAGCTCACTCAAAGGCGGTAATACGGTTATCCA
CAGAATCAGGGGATAACGCAGGAAAGAACATGTGAGCAAAAGGCCAGCAAAAGGCCAGGAACCGTAAAAA
GGCCGCGTTGCTGGCGTTTTTCCATAGGCTCCGCCCCCCTGACGAGCATCACAAAAATCGACGCTCAAGT
CAGAGGTGGCGAAACCCGACAGGACTATAAAGATACCAGGCGTTTCCCCCTGGAAGCTCCCTCGTGCGCT
CTCCTGTTCCGACCCTGCCGCTTACCGGATACCTGTCCGCCTTTCTCCCTTCGGGAAGCGTGGCGCTTTC
TCATAGCTCACGCTGTAGGTATCTCAGTTCGGTGTAGGTCGTTCGCTCCAAGCTGGGCTGTGTGCACGAA
CCCCCCGTTCAGCCCGACCGCTGCGCCTTATCCGGTAACTATCGTCTTGAGTCCAACCCGGTAAGACACG
ACTTATCGCCACTGGCAGCAGCCACTGGTAACAGGATTAGCAGAGCGAGGTATGTAGGCGGTGCTACAGA
GTTCTTGAAGTGGTGGCCTAACTACGGCTACACTAGAAGAACAGTATTTGGTATCTGCGCTCTGCTGAAG
CCAGTTACCTTCGGAAAAAGAGTTGGTAGCTCTTGATCCGGCAAACAAACCACCGCTGGTAGCGGTTTTT
TTGTTTGCAAGCAGCAGATTACGCGCAGAAAAAAAGGATCTCAAGAAGATCCTTTGATCTTTTCTACGGG
GTCTGACGCTCAGTGGAACGAAAACTCACGTTAAGGGATTTTGGTCATGAGATTATCAAAAAGGATCTTC
ACCTAGATCCTTTTAAATTAAAAATGAAGTTTTAAATCAATCTAAAGTATATATGAGTAAACTTGGTCTG
ACAGTTACCAATGCTTAATCAGTGAGGCACCTATCTCAGCGATCTGTCTATTTCGTTCATCCATAGTTGC
CTGACTCCCCGTCGTGTAGATAACTACGATACGGGAGGGCTTACCATCTGGCCCCAGTGCTGCAATGATA
CCGCGAGACCCACGCTCACCGGCTCCAGATTTATCAGCAATAAACCAGCCAGCCGGAAGGGCCGAGCGCA
GAAGTGGTCCTGCAACTTTATCCGCCTCCATCCAGTCTATTAATTGTTGCCGGGAAGCTAGAGTAAGTAG
TTCGCCAGTTAATAGTTTGCGCAACGTTGTTGCCATTGCTACAGGCATCGTGGTGTCACGCTCGTCGTTT
GGTATGGCTTCATTCAGCTCCGGTTCCCAACGATCAAGGCGAGTTACATGATCCCCCATGTTGTGCAAAA
AAGCGGTTAGCTCCTTCGGTCCTCCGATCGTTGTCAGAAGTAAGTTGGCCGCAGTGTTATCACTCATGGT
TATGGCAGCACTGCATAATTCTCTTACTGTCATGCCATCCGTAAGATGCTTTTCTGTGACTGGTGAGTAC
TCAACCAAGTCATTCTGAGAATAGTGTATGCGGCGACCGAGTTGCTCTTGCCCGGCGTCAATACGGGATA
ATACCGCGCCACATAGCAGAACTTTAAAAGTGCTCATCATTGGAAAACGTTCTTCGGGGCGAAAACTCTC
AAGGATCTTACCGCTGTTGAGATCCAGTTCGATGTAACCCACTCGTGCACCCAACTGATCTTCAGCATCT
TTTACTTTCACCAGCGTTTCTGGGTGAGCAAAAACAGGAAGGCAAAATGCCGCAAAAAAGGGAATAAGGG
CGACACGGAAATGTTGAATACTCATACTCTTCCTTTTTCAATATTATTGAAGCATTTATCAGGGTTATTG
TCTCATGAGCGGATACATATTTGAATGTATTTAGAAAAATAAACAAATAGGGGTTCCGCGCACATTTCCC
CGAAAAGTGCCACCTGACGTC
Features (pLannotate 1.2.2; 23 found; start..end, strand, type, name):
     28..80      -  misc_feature   bom (fragment): basis of mobility region from pBR322
    235..614     +  enhancer       CMV enhancer: human cytomegalovirus immediate early enhancer
    615..818     +  promoter       CMV promoter: human cytomegalovirus (CMV) immediate early promoter
    814..847     +  LTR            5' LTR (truncated) (fragment): truncated 5' long terminal repeat (LTR) from HIV-1
    863..881     +  promoter       T7 promoter: promoter for bacteriophage T7 RNA polymerase
    904..1290    +  CDS            MS2: bacteriophage MS2 coat protein binds to a specific stem-loop structure in the viral RNA (Peabody, 1993)
   1333..1359    +  CDS            3xHA (fragment): three tandem HA epitope tags
   1399..1929    +  CDS            DDX6 (fragment): DDX6_HUMAN - Also known as HLR2, RCK. Experimental evidence at protein level: Swiss-Prot protein existence level 1. Essential for the formation of P-bodies, cytosolic membrane- less ribonucleoprotein granules involved in RNA metabolism through the coordinated storage of mRNAs encoding regulatory functions (PubMed:25995375, PubMed:27342281, PubMed:31422817). Plays a role in P- bodies to coordinate the storage of translationally inactive mRNAs in the cytoplasm and prevent their degradation (PubMed:27342281). In the process of mRNA degradation, plays a role in mRNA decapping (PubMed:16364915). Bl
   1955..1973    -  promoter       SP6 promoter: promoter for bacteriophage SP6 RNA polymerase
   1999..2223    +  polyA_signal   bGH poly(A) signal: bovine growth hormone polyadenylation signal
   2227..2248    +  promoter       SV40 promoter (fragment): SV40 enhancer and early promoter
   2269..2697    +  rep_origin     f1 ori (sequence partly withheld): f1 bacteriophage origin of replication; arrow indicates direction of (+) strand synthesis
   2711..3040    +  promoter       SV40 promoter: SV40 enhancer and early promoter
   3107..3898    +  CDS            neo: KKA2_KLEPN - Also known as kan, nptII. Experimental evidence at protein level: Swiss-Prot protein existence level 1. Resistance to kanamycin, neomycin, paromomycin, ribostamycin, butirosin and gentamicin B. From Klebsiella pneumoniae.
   3922..4080    +  CDS            ble (fragment): BLE_KLEPN - Experimental evidence at protein level: Swiss-Prot protein existence level 1. Binding protein with a strong affinity to the bleomycin family of antibiotics. Binds to CL990; an antimitotic-antibiotic compound. From Klebsiella pneumoniae.
   4075..4196    +  polyA_signal   SV40 poly(A) signal: SV40 polyadenylation signal
   4269..4285    -  protein_bind   lac operator: The lac repressor binds to the lac operator to inhibit transcription in E. coli. This inhibition can be relieved by adding lactose or isopropyl-β-D-thiogalactopyranoside (IPTG). lac repressor encoded by lacI
   4293..4323    -  promoter       lac promoter: promoter for the E. coli lac operon
   4338..4359    -  protein_bind   CAP binding site: CAP binding activates transcription in the presence of cAMP. E. coli catabolite activator protein
   4372..4464    -  CDS            lacI (fragment): lac repressor; lacI; The lac repressor binds to the lac operator to inhibit transcription in E. coli. This inhibition can be relieved by adding lactose or isopropyl-β-D-thiogalactopyranoside (IPTG).
   4647..5232    -  rep_origin     ori: high-copy-number ColE1/pMB1/pBR322/pUC origin of replication
   5403..6263    -  CDS            AmpR: β-lactamase; bla; confers resistance to ampicillin, carbenicillin, and related antibiotics
   6264..6368    -  promoter       AmpR promoter: bla
