[The description below was written by a language model from this plasmid's Addgene catalogue record and pLannotate feature annotations shown in this document.]
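Description:
pcDNA3.1-MS2-HA-HsRck_296-472-RQNtoAAA_AC is a 6.4 kb mammalian expression plasmid. The catalogue lists its backbone as unknown, but the name and feature layout match a pcDNA3.1-type vector. It is propagated in E. coli at high copy from a ColE1/pUC-type origin under ampicillin selection (AmpR with its bla promoter), and it also carries an f1 origin. For selection in mammalian cells, an SV40 enhancer/early promoter drives the neomycin/kanamycin phosphotransferase gene, followed by an SV40 polyadenylation signal. Several short annotated fragments (bom, a truncated HIV-1 LTR match, ble, lacI and lac promoter/operator pieces) appear to be backbone remnants or partial sequence matches rather than functional parts.

The expression cassette uses the CMV immediate-early enhancer and promoter and ends in the bGH polyadenylation signal. T7 and SP6 promoters flank the insert. The annotated coding segments run in order: bacteriophage MS2 coat protein, a short HA epitope segment (annotated as a fragment of a 3xHA tag), and a fragment of human DDX6 (also called Rck/p54). DDX6 is a protein involved in P-body formation, storage of translationally repressed mRNAs and decapping. According to the name, the fragment spans residues 296–472 and carries an RQN-to-AAA substitution, but the record gives neither the positions of the mutated residues nor the functional effect of the change.

The MS2 coat protein binds a specific RNA stem-loop, so a fusion of this kind is generally used to tether the attached protein to a reporter mRNA carrying MS2 binding sites, while the HA tag allows detection. The stated purpose is simply mammalian expression of this DDX6 fragment, and the associated study concerns mRNA silencing by miRISC and the CCR4-NOT complex. The depositor notes that the supplied sequence may be theoretical or based on Sanger sequencing.
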