Addgene plasmid #148423: pcDNA3.1-MS2-HA-HsRck_296-472-RQNtoAAA_AC
Purpose: Mammalian Expression of HsRck_296-472-RQNtoAAA
Depositing lab: Elisa Izaurralde. Depositing organization: Max Planck Institute for Developmental Biology. Publication: miRISC and the CCR4-NOT complex silence mRNA targets independently of 43S ribosomal scanning. Kuzuoglu-Ozturk D, Bhandari D, Huntzinger E, Fauser M, Helms S, Izaurralde E. EMBO J. 2016 Jun 1;35(11):1186-203. doi: 10.15252/embj.201592901. Epub 2016 Mar 23. PubMed 27009120.
Backbone
  Vector backbone: Unknown
  Vector type: Mammalian Expression
Growth in bacteria
  Bacterial resistance: Ampicillin, 100 μg/mL
  Growth temperature: 37°C
  Growth strain: DH5alpha
  Copy number: High Copy
Gene/Insert
  Gene/Insert name: HsRck_296-472-RQNtoAAA (alt name: DDX6)
  Species: H. sapiens (human)
  Entrez Gene: DDX6 (a.k.a. HLR2, IDDILF, P54, RCK, Rck/p54)
  Cloning method: Unknown
Terms and licenses: Academic/Nonprofit Terms; Industry Terms: Not Available to Industry
Depositor comments: ORF extracted from NCBI: NM_004397.3 Plasmids from this collection were made available to the research community and donated after the lab closed. Please note that the sequence provided by the depositing laboratory may be theoretical/predicted or based on Sanger sequencing results. There may be discrepancies between sequencing results obtained by Addgene and the depositor sequence. If an Addgene verified sequence is not available, please contact before placing your order to request that our lab fully sequence the plasmid.
How to cite: pcDNA3.1-MS2-HA-HsRck_296-472-RQNtoAAA_AC was a gift from Elisa Izaurralde (Addgene plasmid # 148423 ; http://n2t.net/addgene:148423 ; RRID:Addgene_148423)
